>Addgene plasmid #202191 | pUBQ10:LYK5_TM-3xHA | addgene full sequence | sequence record 399705 | Addgene NGS Result
TGAGCGTCGGAAAGGCGCTCGGTCTTGCCTTGCTCGTCGGTGATGTACTTCACCAGCTCCGCGAAGTCGC
TCTTCTTGATGGAGCGCATGGGGACGTGCTTGGCAATCACGCGCACCCCCCGGCCGTTTTAGCGGCTAAA
AAAGTCATGGCTCTGCCCTCGGGCGGACCACGCCCATCATGACCTTGCCAAGCTCGTCCTGCTTCTCTTC
GATCTTCGCCAGCAGGGCGAGGATCGTGGCATCACCGAACCGCGCCGTGCGCGGGTCGTCGGTGAGCCAG
AGTTTCAGCAGGCCGCCCAGGCGGCCCAGGTCGCCATTGATGCGGGCCAGCTCGCGGACGTGCTCATAGT
CCACGACGCCCGTGATTTTGTAGCCCTGGCCGACGGCCAGCAGGTAGGCCGACAGGCTCATGCCGGCCGC
CGCCGCCTTTTCCTCAATCGCTCTTCGTTCGTCTGGAAGGCAGTACACCTTGATAGGTGGGCTGCCCTTC
CTGGTTGGCTTGGTTTCATCAGCCATCCGCTTGCCCTCATCTGTTACGCCGGCGGTAGCCGGCCAGCCTC
GCAGAGCAGGATTCCCGTTGAGCACCGCCAGGTGCGAATAAGGGACAGTGAAGAAGGAACACCCGCTCGC
GGGTGGGCCTACTTCACCTATCCTGCCCGGCTGACGCCGTTGGATACACCAAGGAAAGTCTACACGAACC
CTTTGGCAAAATCCTGTATATCGTGCGAAAAAGGATGGATATACCGAAAAAATCGCTATAATGACCCCGA
AGCAGGGTTATGCAGCGGAAAAGCGCCACGCTTCCCGAAGGGAGAAAGGCGGACAGGTATCCGGTAAGCG
GCAGGGTCGGAACAGGAGAGCGCACGAGGGAGCTTCCAGGGGGAAACGCCTGGTATCTTTATAGTCCTGT
CGGGTTTCGCCACCTCTGACTTGAGCGTCGATTTTTGTGATGCTCGTCAGGGGGGCGGAGCCTATGGAAA
AACGCCAGCAACGCGGCCTTTTTACGGTTCCTGGCCTTTTGCTGGCCTTTTGCTCACATGTTCTTTCCTG
CGTTATCCCCTGATTCTGTGGATAACCGTATTACCGCCTTTGAGTGAGCTGATACCGCTCGCCGCAGCCG
AACGACCGAGCGCAGCGAGTCAGTGAGCGAGGAAGCGGAAGAGCGCCAGAAGGCCGCCAGAGAGGCCGAG
CGCGGCCGTGAGGCTTGGACGCTAGGGCAGGGCATGAAAAAGCCCGTAGCGGGCTGCTACGGGCGTCTGA
CGCGGTGGAAAGGGGGAGGGGATGTTGTCTACATGGCTCTGCTGTAGTGAGTGGGTTGCGCTCCGGCAGC
GGTCCTGATCAATCGTCACCCTTTCTCGGTCCTTCAACGTTCCTGACAACGAGCCTCCTTTTCGCCAATC
CATCGACAATCACCGCGAGTCCCTGCTCGAACGCTGCGTCCGGACCGGCTTCGTCGAAGGCGTCTATCGC
GGCCCGCAACAGCGGCGAGAGCGGAGCCTGTTCAACGGTGCCGCCGCGCTCGCCGGCATCGCTGTCGCCG
GCCTGCTCCTCAAGCACGGCCCCAACAGTGAAGTAGCTGATTGTCATCAGCGCATTGACGGCGTCCCCGG
CCGAAAAACCCGCCTCGCAGAGGAAGCGAAGCTGCGCGTCGGCCGTTTCCATCTGCGGTGCGCCCGGTCG
CGTGCCGGCATGGATGCGCGCGCCATCGCGGTAGGCGAGCAGCGCCTGCCTGAAGCTGCGGGCATTCCCG
ATCAGAAATGAGCGCCAGTCGTCGTCGGCTCTCGGCACCGAATGCGTATGATTCTCCGCCAGCATGGCTT
CGGCCAGTGCGTCGAGCAGCGCCCGCTTGTTCCTGAAGTGCCAGTAAAGCGCCGGCTGCTGAACCCCCAA
CCGTTCCGCCAGTTTGCGTGTCGTCAGACCGTCTACGCCGACCTCGTTCAACAGGTCCAGGGCGGCACGG
ATCACTGTATTCGGCTGCAACTTTGTCATGCTTGACACTTTATCACTGATAAACATAATATGTCCACCAA
CTTATCAGTGATAAAGAATCCGCGCGTTCAATCGGACCAGCGGAGGCTGGTCCGGAGGCCAGACGTGAAA
CCCAACATACCCCTGATCGTAATTCTGAGCACTGTCGCGCTCGACGCTGTCGGCATCGGCCTGATTATGC
CGGTGCTGCCGGGCCTCCTGCGCGATCTGGTTCACTCGAACGACGTCACCGCCCACTATGGCATTCTGCT
GGCGCTGTATGCGTTGGTGCAATTTGCCTGCGCACCTGTGCTGGGCGCGCTGTCGGATCGTTTCGGGCGG
CGGCCAATCTTGCTCGTCTCGCTGGCCGGCGCCAGATCTGGGGAACCCTGTGGTTGGCATGCACATACAA
ATGGACGAACGGATAAACCTTTTCACGCCCTTTTAAATATCCGATTATTCTAATAAACGCTCTTTTCTCT
TAGGTTTACCCGCCAATATATCCTGTCAAACACTGATAGTTTAAACTGAAGGCGGGAAACGACAATCTGA
TCATGAGCGGAGAATTAAGGGAGTCACGTTATGACCCCCGCCGATGACGCGGGACAAGCCGTTTTACGTT
TGGAACTGACAGAACCGCAACGTTGAAGGAGCCACTCAGCCGCGGGTTTCTGGAGTTTAATGAGCTAAGC
ACATACGTCAGAAACCATTATTGCGCGTTCAAAAGTCGCCTAAGGTCACTATCAGCTAGCAAATATTTCT
TGTCAAAAATGCTCCACTGACGTTCCATAAATTCCCCTCGGTATCCAATTAGAGTCTCATATTCACTCTC
AATCCAAATAATCTGCACCGGATCTGGATCGTTTCGCATGATTGAACAAGATGGATTGCACGCAGGTTCT
CCGGCCGCTTGGGTGGAGAGGCTATTCGGCTATGACTGGGCACAACAGACAATCGGCTGCTCTGATGCCG
CCGTGTTCCGGCTGTCAGCGCAGGGGCGCCCGGTTCTTTTTGTCAAGACCGACCTGTCCGGTGCCCTGAA
TGAACTGCAGGACGAGGCAGCGCGGCTATCGTGGCTGGCCACGACGGGCGTTCCTTGCGCAGCTGTGCTC
GACGTTGTCACTGAAGCGGGAAGGGACTGGCTGCTATTGGGCGAAGTGCCGGGGCAGGATCTCCTGTCAT
CTCACCTTGCTCCTGCCGAGAAAGTATCCATCATGGCTGATGCAATGCGGCGGCTGCATACGCTTGATCC
GGCTACCTGCCCATTCGACCACCAAGCGAAACATCGCATCGAGCGAGCACGTACTCGGATGGAAGCCGGT
CTTGTCGATCAGGATGATCTGGACGAAGAGCATCAGGGGCTCGCGCCAGCCGAACTGTTCGCCAGGCTCA
AGGCGCGCATGCCCGACGGCGATGATCTCGTCGTGACCCATGGCGATGCCTGCTTGCCGAATATCATGGT
GGAAAATGGCCGCTTTTCTGGATTCATCGACTGTGGCCGGCTGGGTGTGGCGGACCGCTATCAGGACATA
GCGTTGGCTACCCGTGATATTGCTGAAGAGCTTGGCGGCGAATGGGCTGACCGCTTCCTCGTGCTTTACG
GTATCGCCGCTCCCGATTCGCAGCGCATCGCCTTCTATCGCCTTCTTGACGAGTTCTTCTGAGCGGGACT
CTGGGGTTCGAAATGACCGACCAAGCGACGCCCAACCTGCCATCACGAGATTTCGATTCCACCGCCGCCT
TCTATGAAAGGTTGGGCTTCGGAATCGTTTTCCGGGACGCCGGCTGGATGATCCTCCAGCGCGGGGATCT
CATGCTGGAGTTCTTCGCCCACGGGATCTCTGCGGAACAGGCGGTCGAAGGTGCCGATATCATTACGACA
GCAACGGCCGACAAGCACAACGCCACGATCCTGAGCGACAATATGATCGGGCCCGGCGTCCACATCAACG
GCGTCGGCGGCGACTGCCCAGGCAAGACCGAGATGCACCGCGATATCTTGCTGCGTTCGGATATTTTCGT
GGAGTTCCCGCCACAGACCCGGATGATCCCCGATCGTTCAAACATTTGGCAATAAAGTTTCTTAAGATTG
AATCCTGTTGCCGGTCTTGCGATGATTATCATATAATTTCTGTTGAATTACGTTAAGCATGTAATAATTA
ACATGTAATGCATGACGTTATTTATGAGATGGGTTTTTATGATTAGAGTCCCGCAATTATACATTTAATA
CGCGATAGAAAACAAAATATAGCGCGCAAACTAGGATAAATTATCGCGCGCGGTGTCATCTATGTTACTA
GATCGGGCCTCCTGTC
[82 nt withheld, positions 4287-4368]
GCTCTGAGGGA
[161 nt withheld, positions 4380-4540]
T
[41 nt withheld, positions 4542-4582]
T
[62 nt withheld, positions 4584-4645]
A
[35 nt withheld, positions 4647-4681]
CCTCCCTCAATCGGTTGAATGTCGCCCTTTTGTCTTTGGCCCAATACGCAAACCGCCTCTCCCCGCGCGT
TGGCCGATTCATTAATGCAGCTGGCACGACAGGTTTCCCGACTGGAAAGCGGGCAGTGAGCGCAACGCAA
TTAATGTGAGTTAGCTCACTCATTAGGCACCCCAGGCTTTACACTTTATGCTTCCGGCTCGTATGTTGTG
TGGAATTGTGAGCGGATAACAATTTCACACAGGAAACAGCTATGACCATGATTACGCCAAGCTTGATCAG
GATATTCTTGTTTAAGATGTTGAACTCTATGGAGGTTTGTATGAACTGATGATCTAGGACCGGATAAGTT
CCCTTCTTCATAGCGAACTTATTCAAAGAATGTTTTGTGTATCATTCTTGTTACATTGTTATTAATGAAA
AAATATTATTGGTCATTGGACTGAACACGAGTGTTAAATATGGACCAGGCCCCAAATAAGATCCATTGAT
ATATGAATTAAATAACAAGAATAAATCGAGTCACCAAACCACTTGCCTTTTTTAACGAGACTTGTTCACC
AACTTGATACAAAAGTCATTATCCTATGCAAATCAATAATCATACAAAAATATCCAATAACACTAAAAAA
TTAAAAGAAATGGATAATTTCACAATATGTTATACGATAAAGAAGTTACTTTTCCAAGAAATTCACTGAT
TTTATAAGCCCACTTGCATTAGATAAATGGCAAAAAAAAACAAAAAGGAAAAGAAATAAAGCACGAAGAA
TTCTAGAAAATACGAAATACGCTTCAATGCAGTGGGACCCACGGTTCAATTATTGCCAATTTTCAGCTCC
ACCGTATATTTAAAAAATAAAACGATAATGCTAAAAAAATATAAATCGTAACGATCGTTAAATCTCAACG
GCTGGATCTTATGACGACCGTTAGAAATTGTGGTTGTCGACGAGTCAGTAATAAACGGCGTCAAAGTGGT
TGCAGCCGGCACACACGAGTCGTGTTTATCAACTCAAAGCACAAATACTTTTCCTCAACCTAAAAATAAG
GCAATTAGCCAAAAACAACTTTGCGTGTAAACAACGCTCAATACACGTGTCATTTTATTATTAGCTATTG
CTTCACCGCCTTAGCTTTCTCGTGACCTAGTCGTCCTCGTCTTTTCTTCTTCTTCTTCTATAAAACAATA
CCCAAAGAGCTCTTCTTCTTCACAATTCAGATTTCAATTTCTCAAAATCTTAAAAACTTTCTCTCAATTC
TCTCTACCGTGATCAAGGCTAGAGTTATCAACAAGTTTGTACAAAAAAGCAGGCTCCGCGGCCGCCCCCT
TCACCATGTCTGCTAAATTCTGCCGGTGCTGGTTGGTTCAAGTTGAAGTGGTGTTGGTGTTGGTCTGGTC
AATACAAGGGCAACAAACATACGTAGACAACCATCAGCTGGCCTGCTACGACCCGAGGTACAACAACATA
ACCAGAGGATTCGATTGCAACGGATTGTATCCATCGTGTCAAGCTTACCTGACTTTCCGATCAAATCCTT
CTTACAACACACCAGTCACCATCGACTATCTCTTCAAGACCTCCCACCCAAATCTCATCGCCTCCATCAA
CAGCATAACCAACGTCACTGCCACCTTACCAACCGACACCCCGGTGCTGATCCCTGTCAACTGCTCCTGT
TCCGGCGGCGGTGACGGTGACTACTACCAGTTCAACACCACTTACACGATTCAAAACCACGTGGAGACTT
ACTTAAGTGTGGCTAACAACACCTACCAAGGACTAACCACTTGCCAGGCCATGATGTCTCAGAACCCAGT
GGATTCTAGGAATCTCACTGTGGGTTTGGATTTGTTTGTTCCCTTGAGGTGTGCTTGTCCTTCTCGAGAC
CAGGCAGCTTCAGGTTTCAACCATCTTTTAACTTACATGGTCACCTGGGGTGATAGCATCTCTGCAATTG
CACAACTTTTCAACGTCGACGAGCGGAGCGTTCTTGACGCTAATAAGCTGTCACAAGATGACCTCATATT
TCCCTTCACTCCAATTCTAGTTCCTCTTAAAACTGCCCCCAGCAAGATCCAGCTACCTGTACCATCTCCT
CCACCATCTTCTCCACACACAACGCTCACTCCTCCATCTCACTCCTCCACCTCTTCTAAGAAATGGGTCT
TCATAGGTGCTGGGATCGGAGCTTTCTTGCTTCTGCTTGTTGCCACCTTATTCGCATTTCTATTTTGCCT
CTACCGTCGTCGTCGCAACTCTAAGAAGAACCCCACGCCAGTGCTTACTCCAGGACGAGTCCCACCGCCT
AAGACTCCATTAGATTGTGCTGATTACTCGCTATTTCCTCAAGCCAGCAACTCCCTCTCCCACCCGCAAG
GGTTTCGAAGTGCTGTCGAGTCTTTAACTCTCTACAAATTTCAAGATTTGAAAATTGCCACTGGGAGTTT
TAGTGAAGAGAATAGAATCCAGGGCTCTGTGTACCGGGGGTCTTTCAAAGGTGATGATGCTGCCGTTAAG
GTGATGAAGGGGGATGTCTCAAGCGAGATCAACATTTTGAAGAAGATCAATCACAGTAACATAATACGGC
TTTCTGGTTTTTGCGTTCATGAAGGAAACACCTACCTTGTTTATGAGTTTGCAGACAATGGTGCTCTCAG
TGACTGGCTCCACTCTAACAGGTACCAGACTTCTGATAATCTAACATGGAAGCAGCGTGTTCAGATTGCT
TACGATGTGGCTAATGCTCTCAATTACCTCCACAAGTACACCAATCCCCCATATGTCCACAAGAACTTGA
AGACCAGTAATATTCTCTTGGATACCAACTTGAGAGCCAAGATTACTAATTTCGGGTTGGCAAGAAGTGC
AGAGAGCGATGAGCATGAGCAGGGGGGTTACGGACTGCAATTGACAAGGCATGTGGTTGGTACTTATGGT
TACATGGCCCCAGAGTATATTGAAAATGGAGTGATCACACCTAAACTAGATGTTTTTGCCTTCGGGGTTG
TGGTATTGGAGCTCTTATCCGGAAGGGAAGCTGTAACTGGTGATCAGAATTGTGGAGCGGAATTGCTATA
TGCATCAATTAGTAGGGTGCTTGAAGAAAGCAATGTGAGAGAAAAACTCAGAGGCTTCATTGATCCTTCA
TTGAGGAATGAATACCCCCTAGACTTGGCTTTCTCCATGGCTCAGCTTGCTAAAAACTGCACAGCTCATG
ATCTAAATGCTCGCCCATCCATTTCCGAAGTCTTCGTCACTCTCTCTAAGATTTGGTCTTCCTCGTCAGA
TTGGGATCCATCTGATGAGCTAAATAACTCCAGGTCACTCAGCAGAGGCAGCAAGGGTGGGCGCGCCGAC
CCAGCTTTCTTGTACAAAGTGGTTGATAACAGCGGGTTAATTAACATCTTTTACCCATACGATGTTCCTG
ACTATGCGGGCTATCCCTATGACGTCCCGGACTATGCAGGATCCTATCCATATGACGTTCCAGATTACGC
TGCTCAGTGCAGCGCTTAGAGCTCGAATTTCCCCGATCGTTCAAACATTTGGCAATAAAGTTTCTTAAGA
TTGAATCCTGTTGCCGGTCTTGCGATGATTATCATATAATTTCTGTTGAATTACGTTAAGCATGTAATAA
TTAACATGTAATGCATGACGTTATTTATGAGATGGGTTTTTATGATTAGAGTCCCGCAATTATACATTTA
ATACGCGATAGAAAACAAAATATAGCGCGCAAACTAGGATAAATTATCGCGCGCGGTGTCATCTATGTTA
CTAGATCGGGAATTAGCTTCATCAACGCAAGACATGCGCACGACCGTCTGACAGGAGAGGAATTTCCGAC
GAGCACAGAAAGGACTTGCTCTTGGACGTAGGCCTATTTCTCAGGCACATGTATCAAGTGTTCGGACGTG
GGTTTTCGATGGTGTATCAGCCGCCGCCAACTGGGAGATGAGGAGGCTTTCTTGGGGGGCAGTCAGCAGT
TCATTTCACAAGACAGAGGAACTTGTAAGGAGATGCACTGATTTATCTTGGCGCAAACCAGCAGGACGAA
TTAGTGGGAATAGCCCGCGAATATCTAAGTTATGCCTGTCGGCATGAGCAGAAACTTCCAATTCGAAACA
GTTTGGAGAGGTTGTTTTTGGGCATACCTTTTGTTAGTCAGCCTCTCGATTGCTCATCGTCATTACACAG
TACCGAAGTTTGATCGATCTAGTAACATAGATGACACCGCGCGCGATAATTTATCCTAGTTTGCGCGCTA
TATTTTGTTTTCTATCGCGTATTAAATGTATAATTGCGGGACTCTAATCATAAAAACCCATCTCATAAAT
AACGTCATGCATTACATGTTAATTATTACATGCTTAACGTAATTCAACAGAAATTATATGATAATCATCG
CAAGACCGGCAACAGGATTCAATCTTAAGAAACTTTATTGCCAAATGTTTGAACGATCTGCTTCGACGCA
CTCCTTCTTTACTCCACCATCTCGTCCTTATTGAAAACGTGGGTAGCACCAAAACGAATCAAGTCGCTGG
AACTGAAGTTACCAATCACGCTGGATGATTTGCCAGTTGGATTAATCTTGCCTTTCCCCGCATGAATAAT
ATTGATGAATGCATGCGTGAGGGGTATTTCGATTTTGGCAATAGCTGCAATTGCCGCGACATCCTCCAAC
GAGCATAATTCTTCAGAAAAATAGCGATGTTCCATGTTGTCAGGGCATGCATGATGCACGTTATGAGGTG
ACGGTGCTAGGCAGTATTCCCTCAAAGTTTCATAGTCAGTATCATATTCATCATTGCATTCCTGCAAGAG
AGAATTGAGACGCAATCCACACGCTGCGGCAACCTTCCGGCGTTCGTGGTCTATTTGCTCTTGGACGTTG
CAAACGTAAGTGTTGGATCCCGGTCGGCATCTACTCTATTCCTTTGCCCTCGGACGAGTGCTGGGGCGTC
GGTTTCCACTATCGGCGAGTACTTCTACACAGCCATCGGTCCAGACGGCCGCGCTTCTGCGGGCGATTTG
TGTACGCCCGACAGTCCCGGCTCCGGATCGGACGATTGCGTCGCATCGACCCTGCGCCCAAGCTGCATCA
TCGAAATTGCCGTCAACCAAGCTCTGATAGAGTTGGTCAAGACCAATGCGGAGCATATACGCCCGGAGCC
GCGGCGATCCTGCAAGCTCCGGATGCCTCCGCTCGAAGTAGCGCGTCTGCTGCTCCATACAAGCCAACCA
CGGCCTCCAGAAGAAGATGTTGGCGACCTCGTATTGGGAATCCCCGAACATCGCCTCGCTCCAGTCAATG
ACCGCTGTTATGCGGCCATTGTCCGTCAGGACATTGTTGGAGCCGAAATCCGCGTGCACGAGGTGCCGGA
CTTCGGGGCAGTCCTCGGCCCAAAGCATCAGCTCATCGAGAGCCTGCGCGACGGACGCACTGACGGTGTC
GTCCATCACAGTTTGCCAGTGATACACATGGGGATCAGCAATCGCGCATATGAAATCACGCCATGTAGTG
TATTGACCGATTCCTTGCGGTCCGAATGGGCCGAACCCGCTCGTCTGGCTAAGATCGGCCGCAGCGATCG
CATCCATGGCCTCCGCGACCGGCTGCAGAACAGCGGGCAGTTCGGTTTCAGGCAGGTCTTGCAACGTGAC
ACCCTGTGCACGGCGGGAGATGCAATAGGTCAGGCTCTCGCTGAATTCCCCAATGTCAAGCACTTCCGGA
ATCGGGAGCGCGGCCGATGCAAAGTGCCGATAAACATAACGATCTTTGTAGAAACCATCGGCGCAGCTAT
TTACCCGCAGGACATATCCACGCCCTCCTACATCGAAGCTGAAAGCACGAGATTCTTCGCCCTCCGAGAG
CTGCATCAGGTCGGAGACGCTGTCGAACTTTTCGATCAGAAACTTCTCGACAGACGTCGCGGTGAGTTCA
GGCTTTTTCATATCGGGGTCGTCCTCTCCAAATGAAATGAACTTCCTTATATAGAGGAAGGGTCTTGCGA
AGGATAGTGGGATTGTGCGTCATCCCTTACGTCAGTGGAGATATCACATCAATCCACTTGCTTTGAAGAC
GTGGTTGGAACGTCTTCTTTTTCCACGATGCTCCTCGTGGGTGGGGGTCCATCTTTGGGACCACTGTCGG
CAGAGGCATCTTGAACGATAGCCTTTCCTTTATCGCAATGATGGCATTTGTAGGTGCCACCTTCCTTTTC
TACTGTCCTTTTGATGAAGTGACAGATAGCTGGGCAATGGAATCCGAGGAGGTTTCCCGATATTACCCTT
TGTTGAAAAGTCTCAATAGCCCTTTGGTCTTCTGAGACTGTATCTTTGATATTCTTGGAGTAGACGAGAG
TGTCGTGCTCCACCATGTTGACGGATCTCTAGGACGCGTCGACGCGTCGACGCGTCGACGCGTCGACGCG
TCCTAGAAGCTAATTCACTGGCCGTCGTTTTACAACGTCGTGACTGGGAAAACCCTGGCGTTACCCAACT
TAATCGCCTTGCAGCACATCCCCCTTTCGCCAGCTGGCGTAATAGCGAAGAGGCCCGCACCGATCGCCCT
TCCCAACAGTTGCGCAGCCTGAATG
[44 nt withheld, positions 11287-11330]
C
[141 nt withheld, positions 11332-11472]
CCTTTGACGTTGGAGTCCACGTTCTTT
[37 nt withheld, positions 11500-11536]
ACCCTATCTCGGGCTATTCTTTTGATTTATAAGGGATTTTGCCGATTTCGGAACCACCATCAAACAGGAT
TTTCGCCTGCTGGGGCAAACCAGCGTGGACCGCTTGCTGCAACTCTCTCAGGGCCAGGCGGTGAAGGGCA
ATCAGCTGTTGCCCGTCTCACTGGTGAAAAGAAAAACCACCCCAGTACATTAAAAACGTCCGCAATGTGT
TATTAAGTTGTCTAAGCGTCAATTTGTTTACACCACAATATATCCTGCCACCAGCCAGCCAACAGCTCCC
CGACCGGCAGCTCGGCACAAAATCACCACTCGATACAGGCAGCCCATCAGTCCGGGACGGCGTCAGCGGG
AGAGCCGTTGTAAGGCGGCAGACTTTGCTCATGTTACCGATGCTATTCGGAAGAACGGCAACTAAGCTGC
CGGGTTTGAAACACGGATGATCTCGCGGAGGGTAGCATGTTGATTGTAACGATGACAGAGCGTTGCTGCC
TGTGATCAAATATCATCTCCCTCGCAGAGATCCGAATTATCAGCCTTCTTATTCATTTCTCGCTTAACCG
TGACAGGCTGTCGATCTTGAGAACTATGCCGACATAATAGGAAATCGCTGGATAAAGCCGCTGAGGAAGC
TGAGTGGCGCTATTTCTTTAGAAGTGAACGTTGACGATATCAACTCCCCTATCCATTGCTCACCGAATGG
TACAGGTCGGGGACCCGAAGTTCCGACTGTCGGCCTGATGCATCCCCGGCTGATCGACCCCAGATCTGGG
GCTGAGAAAGCCCAGTAAGGAAACAACTGTAGGTTCGAGTCGCGAGATCCCCCGGAACCAAAGGAAGTAG
GTTAAACCCGCTCCGATCAGGCCGAGCCACGCCAGGCCGAGAACATTGGTTCCTGTAGGCATCGGGATTG
GCGGATCAAACACTAAAGCTACTGGAACGAGCAGAAGTCCTCCGGCCGCCAGTTGCCAGGCGGTAAAGGT
GAGCAGAGGCACGGGAGGTTGCCACTTGCGGGTCAGCACGGTTCCGAACGCCATGGAAACCGCCCCCGCC
AGGCCCGCTGCGACGCCGACAGGATCTAGCGCTGCGTTTGGTGTCAACACCAACAGCGCCACGCCCGCAG
TTCCGCAAATAGCCCCCAGGACCGCCATCAATCGTATCGGGCTACCTAGCAGAGCGGCAGAGATGAACAC
GACCATCAGCGGCTGCACAGCGCCTACCGTCGCCGCGACCCCGCCCGGCAGGCGGTAGACCGAAATAAAC
AACAAGCTCCAGAATAGCGAAATATTAAGTGCGCCGAGGATGAAGATGCGCATCCACCAGATTCCCGTTG
GAATCTGTCGGACGATCATCACGAGCAATAAACCCGCCGGCAACGCCCGCAGCAGCATACCGGCGACCCC
TCGGCCTCGCTGTTCGGGCTCCACGAAAACGCCGGACAGATGCGCCTTGTGAGCGTCCTTGGGGCCGTCC
TCCTGTTTGAAGACCGACAGCCCAATGATCTCGCCGTCGATGTAGGCGCCGAATGCCACGGCATCTCGCA
ACCGTTCAGCGAACGCCTCCATGGGCTTTTTCTCCTCGTGCTCGTAAACGGACCCGAACATCTCTGGAGC
TTTCTTCAGGGCCGACAATCGGATCTCGCGGAAATCCTGCACGTCGGCCGCTCCAAGCCGTCGAATCTGA
GCCTTAATCACAATTGTCAATTTTAATCCTCTGTTTATCGGCAGTTCGTAGAGCGCGCCGTGCGTCCCGA
GCGATACTGAGCGAAGCAAGTGCGTCGAGCAGTGCCCGCTTGTTCCTGAAATGCCAGTAAAGCGCTGGCT
GCTGAACCCCCAGCCGGAACTGACCCCACAAGGCCCTAGCGTTTGCAATGCACCAGGTCATCATTGACCC
AGGCGTGTTCCACCAGGCCGCTGCCTCGCAACTCTTCGCAGGCTTCGCCGACCTGCTCGCGCCACTTCTT
CACGCGGGTGGAATCCGATCCGCACATGAGGCGGAAGGTTTCCAGCTTGAGCGGGTACGGCTCCCGGTGC
GAGCTGAAATAGTCGAACATCCGTCGGGCCGTCGGCGACAGCTTGCGGTACTTCTCCCATATGAATTTCG
TGTAGTGGTCGCCAGCAAACAGCACGACGATTTCCTCGTCGATCAGGACCTGGCAACGGGACGTTTTCTT
GCCACGGTCCAGGACGCGGAAGCGGTGCAGCAGCGACACCGATTCCAGGTGCCCAACGCGGTCGGACGTG
AAGCCCATCGCCGTCGCCTGTAGGCGCGACAGGCATTCCTCGGCCTTCGTGTAATACCGGCCATTGATCG
ACCAGCCCAGGTCCTGGCAAAGCTCGTAGAACGTGAAGGTGATCGGCTCGCCGATAGGGGTGCGCTTCGC
GTACTCCAACACCTGCTGCCACACCAGTTCGTCATCGTCGGCCCGCAGCTCGACGCCGGTGTAGGTGATC
TTCACGTCCTTGTTGACGTGGAAAATGACCTTGTTTTGCAGCGCCTCGCGCGGGATTTTCTTGTTGCGCG
TGGTGAACAGGGCAGAGCGGGCCGTGTCGTTTGGCATCGCTCGCATCGTGTCCGGCCACGGCGCAATATC
GAACAAGGAAAGCTGCATTTCCTTGATCTGCTGCTTCGTGTGTTTCAGCAACGCGGCCTGCTTGGCCTCG
CTGACCTGTTTTGCCAGGTCCTCGCCGGCGGTTTTTCGCTTCTTGGTCGTCATAGTTCCTCGCGTGTCGA
TGGTCATCGACTTCGCCAAACCTGCCGCCTCCTGTTCGAGACGACGCGAACGCTCCACGGCGGCCGATGG
CGCGGGCAGGGCAGGGGGAGCCAGTTGCACGCTGTCGCGCTCGATCTTGGCCGTAGCTTGCTGGACCATC
GAGCCGACGGACTGGAAGGTTTCGCGGGGCGCACGCATGACGGTGCGGCTTGCGATGGTTTCGGCATCCT
CGGCGGAAAACCCCGCGTCGATCAGTTCTTGCCTGTATGCCTTCCGGTCAAACGTCCGATTCATTCACCC
TCCTTGCGGGATTGCCCCGACTCACGCCGGGGCAATGTGCCCTTATTCCTGATTTGACCCGCCTGGTGCC
TTGGTGTCCAGATAATCCACCTTATCGGCAATGAAGTCGGTCCCGTAGACCGTCTGGCCGTCCTTCTCGT
ACTTGGTATTCCGAATCTTGCCCTGCACGAATACCAGCGACCCCTTGCCCAAATACTTGCCGTGGGCCTC
GGCCTGAGAGCCAAAACACTTGATGCGGAAGAAGTCGGTGCGCTCCTGCTTGTCGCCGGCATCGTTGCGC
CACATCTAGGTACTAAAACAATTCATCCAGTAAAATATAATATTTTATTTTCTCCCAATCAGGCTTGATC
CCCAGTAAGTCAAAAAATAGCTCGACATACTGTTCTTCCCCGATATCCTCCCTGATCGACCGGACGCAGA
AGGCAATGTCATACCACTTGTCCGCCCTGCCGCTTCTCCCAAGATCAATAAAGCCACTTACTTTGCCATC
TTTCACAAAGATGTTGCTGTCTCCCAGGTCGCCGTGGGAAAAGACAAGTTCCTCTTCGGGCTTTTCCGTC
TTTAAAAAATCATACAGCTCGCGCGGATCTTTAAATGGAGTGTCTTCTTCCCAGTTTTCGCAATCCACAT
CGGCCAGATCGTTATTCAGTAAGTAATCCAATTCGGCTAAGCGGCTGTCTAAGCTATTCGTATAGGGACA
ATCCGATATGTCGATGGAGTGAAAGAGCCTGATGCACTCCGCATACAGCTCGATAATCTTTTCAGGGCTT
TGTTCATCTTCATACTCTTCCGAGCAAAGGACGCCATCGGCCTCACTCATGAGCAGATTGCTCCAGCCAT
CATGCCGTTCAAAGTGCAGGACCTTTGGAACAGGCAGCTTTCCTTCCAGCCATAGCATCATGTCCTTTTC
CCGTTCCACATCATAGGTGGTCCCTTTATACCGGCTGTCCGTCATTTTTAAATATAGGTTTTCATTTTCT
CCCACCAGCTTATATACCTTAGCAGGAGACATTCCTTCCGTATCTTTTACGCAGCGGTATTTTTCGATCA
GTTTTTTCAATTCCGGTGATATTCTCATTTTAGCCATTTATTATTTCCTTCCTCTTTTCTACAGTATTTA
AAGATACCCCAAGAAGCTAATTATAACAAGACGAACTCCAATTCACTGTTCCTTGCATTCTAAAACCTTA
AATACCAGAAAACAGCTTTTTCAAAGTTGTTTTCAAAGTTGGCGTATAACATAGTATCGACGGAGCCGAT
TTTGAAACCACAATTATGGGTGATGCTGCCAACTTACTGATTTAGTGTATGATGGTGTTTTTGAGGTGCT
CCAGTGGCTTCTGTTTCTATCAGCTGTCCCTCCTGTTCAGCTACTGACGGGGTGGTGCGTAACGGCAAAA
GCACCGCCGGACATCAGCGCTATCTCTGCTCTCACTGCCGTAAAACATGGCAACTGCAGTTCACTTACAC
CGCTTCTCAACCCGGTACGCACCAGAAAATCATTGATATGGCCATGAATGGCGTTGGATGCCGGGCAACA
GCCCGCATTATGGGCGTTGGCCTCAACACGATTTTACGTCACTTAAAAAACTCAGGCCGCAGTCGGTAAC
CTCGCGCATACAGCCGGGCAGTGACGTCATCGTCTGCGCGGAAATGGACGAACAGTGGGGCTATGTCGGG
GCTAAATCGCGCCAGCGCTGGCTGTTTTACGCGTATGACAGTCTCCGGAAGACGGTTGTTGCGCACGTAT
TCGGTGAACGCACTATGGCGACGCTGGGGCGTCTTATGAGCCTGCTGTCACCCTTTGACGTGGTGATATG
GATGACGGATGGCTGGCCGCTGTATGAATCCCGCCTGAAGGGAAAGCTGCACGTAATCAGCAAGCGATAT
ACGCAGCGAATTGAGCGGCATAACCTGAATCTGAGGCAGCACCTGGCACGGCTGGGACGGAAGTCGCTGT
CGTTCTCAAAATCGGTGGAGCTGCATGACAAAGTCATCGGGCATTATCTGAACATAAAACACTATCAATA
AGTTGGAGTCATTACCCAATTATGATAGAATTTACAAGCTATAAGGTTATTGTCCTGGGTTTCAAGCATT
AGTCCATGCAAGTTTTTATGCTTTGCCCATTCTATAGATATATTGATAAGCGCGCTGCCTATGCCTTGCC
CCCTGAAATCCTTACATACGGCGATATCTTCTATATAAAAGATATATTATCTTATCAGTATTGTCAATAT
ATTCAAGGCAATCTGCCTCCTCATCCTCTTCATCCTCTTCGTCTTGGTAGCTTTTTAAATATGGCGCTTC
ATAGAGTAATTCTGTAAAGGTCCAATTCTCGTTTTCATACCTCGGTATAATCTTACCTATCACCTCAAAT
GGTTCGCTGGGTTTATCGCACCCCCGAACACGAGCACGGCACCCGCGACCACTATGCCAAGAATGCCCAA
GGTAAAAATTGCCGGCCCCGCCATGAAGTCCGTGAATGCCCCGACGGCCGAAGTGAAGGGCAGGCCGCCA
CCCAGGCCGCCGCCCTCACTGCCCGGCACCTGGTCGCTGAATGTCGATGCCAGCACCTGCGGCACGTCAA
TGCTTCCGGGCGTCGCGCTCGGGCTGATCGCCCATCCCGTTACTGCCCCGATCCCGGCAATGGCAAGGAC
TGCCAGCGCTGCCATTTTTGGGGTGAGGCCGTTCGCGGCCGAGGGGCGCAGCCCCTGGGGGGATGGGAGG
CCCGCGTTAGCGGGCCGGGAGGGTTCGAGAAGGGGGGGCACCCCCCTTCGGCGTGCGCGGTCACGCGCAC
AGGGCGCAGCCCTGGTTAAAAACAAGGTTTATAAATATTGGTTTAAAAGCAGGTTAAAAGACAGGTTAGC
GGTGGCCGAAAAACGGGCGGAAACCCTTGCAAATGCTGGATTTTCTGCCTGTGGACAGCCCCTCAAATGT
CAATAGGTGCGCCCCTCATCTGTCAGCACTCTGCCCCTCAAGTGTCAAGGATCGCGCCCCTCATCTGTCA
GTAGTCGCGCCCCTCAAGTGTCAATACCGCAGGGCACTTATCCCCAGGCTTGTCCACATCATCTGTGGGA
AACTCGCGTAAAATCAGGCGTTTTCGCCGATTTGCGAGGCTGGCCAGCTCCACGTCGCCGGCCGAAATCG
AGCCTGCCCCTCATCTGTCAACGCCGCGCCGGGTGAGTCGGCCCCTCAAGTGTCAACGTCCGCCCCTCAT
CTGTCAGTGAGGGCCAAGTTTTCCGCGAGGTATCCACAACGCCGGCGGCCGCGGTGTCTCGCACACGGCT
TCGACGGCGTTTCTGGCGCGTTTGCAGGGCCATAGACGGCCGCCAGCCCAGCGGCGAGGGCAACCAGCCC
GG
Features (pLannotate 1.2.2; 39 found; start..end, strand, type, name):
     12..107     -  CDS            traI (fragment): TRAI6_ECOLX - Experimental evidence at protein level: Swiss-Prot protein existence level 1. The initiation process of transfer DNA synthesis requires the interaction of at least three plasmid-specific components (TraH, I, and J) at the transfer origin resulting in the assembly of a specialised nucleoprotein complex - the relaxosome. Site- and strand-specific cleavage at the transfer origin is dependent on TraI and TraJ. From Escherichia coli.
    145..516     -  CDS            traJ: oriT-recognizing protein; traJ
    549..658     -  oriT           oriT: incP origin of transfer
    790..980     +  rep_origin     ori (fragment): high-copy-number ColE1/pMB1/pBR322/pUC origin of replication
   1339..1989    -  CDS            TetR: tetracycline resistance regulatory protein; tetR
   2095..2344    +  CDS            TcR (fragment): tetracycline efflux protein; tetA; confers resistance to tetracycline
   2454..2478    -  misc_feature   RB T-DNA repeat: right border repeat from nopaline C58 T-DNA
   2634..2817    +  promoter       NOS promoter: nopaline synthase promoter NOS promoter
   2838..3632    +  CDS            NeoR/KanR: aminoglycoside phosphotransferase from Tn5; aph(3')-II (or nptII); confers resistance to neomycin, kanamycin, and G418 (Geneticin®)
   3653..3802    +  CDS            ble (fragment): BLE_KLEPN - Experimental evidence at protein level: Swiss-Prot protein existence level 1. Binding protein with a strong affinity to the bleomycin family of antibiotics. Binds to CL990; an antimitotic-antibiotic compound. From Klebsiella pneumoniae.
   3809..4015    +  CDS            ocd (fragment): OCD_AGRFC - Experimental evidence at protein level: Swiss-Prot protein existence level 1. Catalyzes the conversion of L-ornithine into L-proline with release of ammonia. Is involved in the utilization of nopaline, a catabolic pathway that proceeds through L-arginine and L-ornithine to L-proline. Nopaline is a predominant opine in plant cells transformed with Ti plasmid pTiC58. From Agrobacterium fabrum (strain C58 / ATCC 33970) (Agrobacterium tumefaciens (strain C58)).
   4022..4274    +  terminator     NOS terminator: nopaline synthase terminator and poly(A) signal
   4278..4721    +  CDS            M13 gene III (fragment) (sequence partly withheld): pIII; III; minor coat protein
   4720..4810    +  CDS            lacI (fragment): lac repressor; lacI; The lac repressor binds to the lac operator to inhibit transcription in E. coli. This inhibition can be relieved by adding lactose or isopropyl-β-D-thiogalactopyranoside (IPTG).
   4823..4844    +  protein_bind   CAP binding site: CAP binding activates transcription in the presence of cAMP. E. coli catabolite activator protein
   4859..4889    +  promoter       lac promoter: promoter for the E. coli lac operon
   4893..4915    +  protein_bind   lac operator (fragment): The lac repressor binds to the lac operator to inhibit transcription in E. coli. This inhibition can be relieved by adding lactose or isopropyl-β-D-thiogalactopyranoside (IPTG). lac repressor encoded by lacI
   5972..5996    +  protein_bind   attB1: mutant version of attB; recombination site for the Gateway® BP reaction BP Clonase™
   6053..8011    +  CDS            LYK5: LYK5_ARATH - Experimental evidence at transcript level: Swiss-Prot protein existence level 2. May recognize microbe-derived N-acetylglucosamine (NAG)- containing ligands. From Arabidopsis thaliana (Mouse-ear cress).
   8040..8064    -  protein_bind   attB2: mutant version of attB; recombination site for the Gateway® BP reaction BP Clonase™
   8093..8182    +  CDS            3xHA: three tandem HA epitope tags
   8216..8468    +  terminator     NOS terminator: nopaline synthase terminator and poly(A) signal
   8897..9149    -  terminator     NOS terminator: nopaline synthase terminator and poly(A) signal
   9173..9601    -  CDS            nos (fragment): DHNO_AGRT7 - Protein inferred from homology: Swiss-Prot protein existence level 3. From Agrobacterium tumefaciens (strain T37).
   9617..10642   -  CDS            HygR: aminoglycoside phosphotransferase from E. coli; aph(4)-Ia; confers resistance to hygromycin
  10652..10996   -  promoter       CaMV 35S promoter: strong constitutive promoter from cauliflower mosaic virus
  10653..10699   -  promoter       minimal CaMV 35S promoter: minimal 35S promoter from cauliflower mosaic virus
  11134..11289   +  CDS            lacZα (fragment) (sequence partly withheld): LacZα fragment of β-galactosidase; lacZ fragment
  11287..11587   +  rep_origin     M13 ori (fragment) (sequence partly withheld): M13 bacteriophage origin of replication; arrow indicates direction of (+) strand synthesis
  11588..11718   +  CDS            lacI (fragment): lac repressor; lacI; The lac repressor binds to the lac operator to inhibit transcription in E. coli. This inhibition can be relieved by adding lactose or isopropyl-β-D-thiogalactopyranoside (IPTG).
  11772..11796   -  misc_feature   LB T-DNA repeat: left border repeat from nopaline C58 T-DNA
  13253..13372   -  CDS            tetR (fragment): TETR1_ECOLX - Experimental evidence at protein level: Swiss-Prot protein existence level 1. TetR is the repressor of the tetracycline resistance element; its N-terminal region forms a helix-turn-helix structure and binds DNA. Binding of tetracycline to TetR reduces the repressor affinity for the tetracycline resistance gene (tetA) promoter operator sites. From Escherichia coli.
  13392..14540   -  CDS            trfA: trans-acting replication protein that binds to and activates oriV
  14839..15633   -  CDS            KanR: aminoglycoside phosphotransferase; aphA-3; confers resistance to kanamycin
  15825..16592   +  mobile_element IS1: prokaryotic transposable element IS1
  16601..16750   -  CDS            satA (fragment): STA_BACSU - Also known as yyaR. Experimental evidence at protein level: Swiss-Prot protein existence level 1. Involved in resistance to streptothricin, a broad-spectrum antibiotic produced by streptomycetes. Detoxifies streptothricin via acetylation of the beta amino group of the first beta-lysyl moiety of streptothricin. From Bacillus subtilis (strain 168).
  16749..16943   -  CDS            satA (fragment): STA_BACSU - Also known as yyaR. Experimental evidence at protein level: Swiss-Prot protein existence level 1. Involved in resistance to streptothricin, a broad-spectrum antibiotic produced by streptomycetes. Detoxifies streptothricin via acetylation of the beta amino group of the first beta-lysyl moiety of streptothricin. From Bacillus subtilis (strain 168).
  16946..17221   -  CDS            klaC (fragment): KLAC_ECOLX - Also known as telB. Protein predicted: Swiss-Prot protein existence level 4. Belongs to the kla operon, which is associated with cryptic tellurite resistance, and IncW plasmid fertility inhibition. From Escherichia coli.
  17285..8       -  rep_origin     oriV (across the origin): incP origin of replication
