[The description below was written by a language model from this plasmid's Addgene catalogue record and pLannotate feature annotations shown in this document.]
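Description:
pUBQ10:LYK5_TM-3xHA is a plant expression binary vector of about 17.9 kb, built on the Gateway destination vector pGWB14 with its original promoter replaced by the Arabidopsis UBQ10 promoter. The backbone carries the broad-host-range IncP replication system (oriV with the trans-acting trfA protein) plus oriT and traJ for mobilisation, an arrangement that lets such plasmids be maintained in both E. coli and Agrobacterium. Bacterial selection is by kanamycin, matching the annotated aphA-3 KanR gene outside the T-DNA. Remnants of tetracycline resistance genes, an IS1 element and various lac and M13 fragments are also detected, and appear to be vestiges of the vector's lineage rather than functional parts.

Between the nopaline-type right and left T-DNA border repeats lie three plant cassettes. The payload is the LYSM-CONTAINING RECEPTOR-LIKE KINASE 5 (LYK5) coding sequence from 'Tango' mandarin; the catalogue lists the species as Citrus sinensis, and the annotation tool identifies the gene through its Arabidopsis LYK5 homologue. It is flanked by attB1 and attB2 sites left by Gateway recombination, followed downstream by a 3xHA epitope tag for a C-terminal fusion, and ends at a NOS terminator. The UBQ10 promoter itself is not annotated in the feature table, but an unannotated stretch upstream of attB1 is consistent with its recorded presence. Plant selection is provided by a CaMV 35S-driven hygromycin resistance gene, the marker listed in the catalogue, and by a NOS promoter-driven NeoR/KanR cassette.

The construct is intended to express HA-tagged citrus LYK5 in plant cells, and was deposited with a study of microbial feature perception and immune receptor conservation in citrus and related Rutaceae. The HA tag allows detection of the protein with anti-HA antibodies.
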