Addgene plasmid #202191: pUBQ10:LYK5_TM-3xHA
Purpose: Express citrus 'Tango' mandarin LYK5 gene under the UBQ10 promoter
Depositing lab: Gitta Coaker. Depositing organization: University of California, Davis. Publication: Variation in microbial feature perception in the Rutaceae family with immune receptor conservation in citrus. Trinh J, Li T, Franco JY, Toruno TY, Stevens DM, Thapa SP, Wong J, Pineda R, Avila de Dios E, Kahn TL, Seymour DK, Ramadugu C, Coaker GL. Plant Physiol. 2023 May 5:kiad263. doi: 10.1093/plphys/kiad263. PubMed 37144828.
Backbone
  Vector backbone: pGWB14
  Modifications to backbone: Modified promoter to UBQ10 promoter
  Vector type: Plant Expression
  Selectable markers: Hygromycin
Growth in bacteria
  Bacterial resistance: Kanamycin, 50 μg/mL
  Growth temperature: 37°C
  Growth strain: DH5alpha
  Copy number: Unknown
Gene/Insert
  Gene/Insert name: LYSM-CONTAINING RECEPTOR-LIKE KINASE 5 (alt name: LYK5)
  Species: Citrus sinensis
  GenBank ID: ON685190
  Promoter: AtUBQ10
  Tag / fusion protein: HA
  Cloning method: Gateway Cloning
  Sequencing primers: 5′ M13F; 3′ M13R
Terms and licenses: Academic/Nonprofit Terms; Industry Terms: Not Available to Industry
How to cite: pUBQ10:LYK5_TM-3xHA was a gift from Gitta Coaker (Addgene plasmid # 202191 ; http://n2t.net/addgene:202191 ; RRID:Addgene_202191)
